Addgene plasmid #17578: GFP-NPM WT
Depositing lab: Xin Wang. Publication: Temporal and spatial control of nucleophosmin by the Ran-Crm1 complex in centrosome duplication. Wang W, Budhu A, Forgues M, Wang XW. Nat Cell Biol. 2005 Aug . 7(8):823-30. 10.1038/ncb1282 PubMed 16041368.
Backbone
  Vector backbone: pEGFP-C2
  Backbone manufacturer: Clontech
  Backbone size w/o insert (bp): 4700
  Vector type: Mammalian Expression
  Selectable markers: Neomycin (select with G418)
Growth in bacteria
  Bacterial resistance: Kanamycin, 50 μg/mL
  Growth temperature: 37°C
  Growth strain: DH5alpha
  Copy number: High Copy
Gene/Insert
  Gene/Insert name: NPM (alt name: B23.1)
  Species: H. sapiens (human)
  Insert size (bp): 900
  Entrez Gene: NPM1 (a.k.a. B23, NPM)
  Tag / fusion protein: EGFP (N terminal on backbone); Flag (N terminal on insert)
  Cloning method: Restriction Enzyme; 5′ cloning site BamHI (not destroyed); 3′ cloning site BamHI (not destroyed)
  Sequencing primers: 5′ EGFP-C
Resource information
  A portion of this plasmid was derived from a plasmid made by: K. Nagata (U of Tsukuba, Japan)
Terms and licenses: Academic/Nonprofit Terms; Industry Terms: Not Available to Industry
How to cite: GFP-NPM WT was a gift from Xin Wang (Addgene plasmid # 17578 ; http://n2t.net/addgene:17578 ; RRID:Addgene_17578)
