[The description below was written by a language model from this plasmid's Addgene catalogue record and pLannotate feature annotations shown in this document.]
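Description:
GFP-NPM WT is a mammalian expression plasmid built on the Clontech pEGFP-C2 backbone that produces wild-type human nucleophosmin (NPM1, also called B23.1) as a fluorescent fusion protein. The roughly 900 bp NPM coding sequence was inserted at a BamHI site in the multiple cloning site downstream of EGFP, so the encoded protein reads EGFP, a short linker from the polylinker, a FLAG epitope carried on the insert, and then NPM1. The feature table labels the epitope as a fragment of 3xFLAG, but its short length fits the single FLAG tag listed in the catalogue entry. Transcription is driven by the human cytomegalovirus immediate early enhancer and promoter and terminated by the SV40 polyadenylation signal. The small large T antigen fragment annotated next to that signal is most likely part of the SV40 sequence surrounding it rather than a functional gene.

The plasmid replicates at high copy in E. coli from a pUC-type ColE1 origin and also carries an f1 origin for single-stranded DNA production. A single Tn5 aminoglycoside phosphotransferase gene serves as a dual marker. A bacterial bla promoter provides kanamycin resistance in bacteria, and the SV40 enhancer and early promoter with the HSV TK polyadenylation signal allows G418 selection of stably transfected mammalian cells. The short ble and bGH poly(A) fragments appear to be residual or incidental matches, not working elements.

The sequenced record of 5,661 nt agrees with the stated backbone and insert sizes. The associated study examined control of nucleophosmin by the Ran-Crm1 complex during centrosome duplication, so the construct suits live or fixed-cell imaging of NPM localization. The "WT" name suggests a wild-type reference, although the record lists no companion mutants.
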