Features (pLannotate 1.2.2; 16 found; start..end, strand, type, name):
    294..398     -  promoter       AmpR promoter: bla
    425..853     +  rep_origin     f1 ori (sequence partly withheld): f1 bacteriophage origin of replication; arrow indicates direction of (+) strand synthesis
    887..1008    -  polyA_signal   SV40 poly(A) signal: SV40 polyadenylation signal
   1031..1115    -  CDS            large T antigen (fragment): large T antigen from SV40 (simian virus 40)
   1141..2022    -  CDS            NPM1: NPM_HUMAN - Also known as NPM. Experimental evidence at protein level: Swiss-Prot protein existence level 1. Involved in diverse cellular processes such as ribosome biogenesis, centrosome duplication, protein chaperoning, histone assembly, cell proliferation, and regulation of tumor suppressors p53/TP53 and ARF. Binds ribosome presumably to drive ribosome nuclear export. Associated with nucleolar ribonucleoprotein structures and bind single-stranded nucleic acids. Acts as a chaperonin for the core histones H3, H2B and H4. Stimulates APEX1 endonuclease activity on apurinic/apyrimidinic (AP) dou
   2026..2049    -  CDS            3xFLAG (fragment): three tandem FLAG® epitope tags, followed by an enterokinase cleavage site
   2062..2127    -  misc_feature   MCS: multiple cloning site
   2128..2844    -  CDS            EGFP: EGFP is a basic (constitutively fluorescent) green fluorescent protein published in 1996, derived from Aequorea victoria. It is reported to be a rapidly-maturing weak dimer with moderate acid sensitivity.
   2889..3092    -  promoter       CMV promoter: human cytomegalovirus (CMV) immediate early promoter
   3093..3396    -  enhancer       CMV enhancer: human cytomegalovirus immediate early enhancer
   3571..4159    -  rep_origin     ori: high-copy-number ColE1/pMB1/pBR322/pUC origin of replication
   4381..4397    +  polyA_signal   bGH poly(A) signal (fragment): bovine growth hormone polyadenylation signal
   4488..4535    -  polyA_signal   HSV TK poly(A) signal: herpes simplex virus thymidine kinase polyadenylation signal (Cole and Stacy, 1985)
   4594..4746    -  CDS            ble (fragment): BLE_KLEPN - Experimental evidence at protein level: Swiss-Prot protein existence level 1. Binding protein with a strong affinity to the bleomycin family of antibiotics. Binds to CL990; an antimitotic-antibiotic compound. From Klebsiella pneumoniae.
   4767..5561    -  CDS            NeoR/KanR: aminoglycoside phosphotransferase from Tn5; aph(3')-II (or nptII); confers resistance to neomycin, kanamycin, and G418 (Geneticin®)
   5596..292     -  promoter       SV40 promoter (across the origin): SV40 enhancer and early promoter
>Addgene plasmid #17578 | GFP-NPM WT | addgene full sequence | sequence record 350799 | Addgene NGS Result
GGCCTCGGCCTCTGCATAAATAAAAAAAATTAGTCAGCCATGGGGCGGAGAATGGGCGGAACTGGGCGGA
GTTAGGGGCGGGATGGGCGGAGTTAGGGGCGGGACTATGGTTGCTGACTAATTGAGATGCATGCTTTGCA
TACTTCTGCCTGCTGGGGAGCCTGGGGACTTTCCACACCTGGTTGCTGACTAATTGAGATGCATGCTTTG
CATACTTCTGCCTGCTGGGGAGCCTGGGGACTTTCCACACCCTAACTGACACACATTCCACAGCTGGTTC
TTTCCGCCTCAGGACTCTTCCTTTTTCAATATTATTGAAGCATTTATCAGGGTTATTGTCTCATGAGCGG
ATACATATTTGAATGTATTTAGAAAAATAAACAAATAGGGGTTCCGCGCACATTTCCCCGAAAAGTGCCA
CCTG
[124 nt withheld, positions 425-548]
C
[91 nt withheld, positions 550-640]
A
[49 nt withheld, positions 642-690]
CCTTTGACGTTGGAGTCCACGTTCTTT
[37 nt withheld, positions 718-754]
ACCCTATCTCGGTCTATTCTTTTGATTTATAAGGGATTTTGCCGATTTCGGCCTATTGGTTAAAAAATGA
GCTGATTTAACAAAAATTTAACGCGAATTTTAACAAAATATTAACGCTTACAATTTACGCGTTAAGATAC
ATTGATGAGTTTGGACAAACCACAACTAGAATGCAGTGAAAAAAATGCTTTATTTGTGAAATTTGTGATG
CTATTGCTTTATTTGTAACCATTATAAGCTGCAATAAACAAGTTAACAACAACAATTGCATTCATTTTAT
GTTTCAGGTTCAGGGGGAGGTGTGGGAGGTTTTTTAAAGCAAGTAAAACCTCTACAAATGTGGTATGGCT
GATTATGATCAGTTATCTAGATCCGGTGGATCCTTAAAGAGACTTCCTCCACTGCCAGAGATCTTGAATA
GCCTCTTGGTCAGTCATCCGGAAGCAATTCTTCACATAATTGATGAATTTGGCTTCCACTTTGGGAAGAG
AACCACCTTTTTCTATACTTGCTTGCATTTTTGCTTTAATGTCTTCTACAGAACTAGGTCCTTTTGGTGT
TTTAGGAGTTTTTTCCTGTTTCTTGAAGGATTCTTGTCCTTTTGATCTTGGTGTTGATGATGGTTTTGAG
TCTTTTCCATTCTGATTTGACTTTTGTGCATTTTTGGCTGGAGTATCTCGTATAGATTTCTTCACTGGCG
CTTTTTCTTCAGCTTCCTCATCATCAAAATCATCATCATCATCATCTTCATCATCATCCTCTTCATCATC
ATCGTCATCATCTTCATCAGCAGCAAGTTTTACTTTTTTCTGTGGAACCTTGCTACCACCTCCAGGGGCA
GACCGCTTTCCAGATATACTTAAGAGTTTCACATCCTCCTCCTCTTCATCTTCTGACTCTGCATCTTCCT
CCACAGCTACTAAGTGCTGTCCACTAATATGCACTGGCCCTGAACCACACTTCAACCTTAAGACCACTGG
TGGTGTTATTTCAAAGCCCCCAAGGGAAACCGTTGGCTGTACAGACATTTTCAAAGTTGCCAGTGTTACT
TTAATTGGACTGCCTTCGTAATTCATTGCCTCTGCTTCAACAATGTGCAACTCATCCTTTGCACCAGCCC
CTAAACTGACCGTTCTTAAAGATAACTGGTGCTCATTTTCATCATTATCCACCTTAAAGTGATAATCTTT
GTCGGCCTTTAGTTCACAACCGAAAAGATAGTTCTGGGGCCTCAGGGGGCTCATGTCCATGTCCATCGAA
TCTTCCATATGCTTGTCGTCGTCATCCTTGTAGTCCATGGTGGCGGCGGATCCCGGGCCCGCGGTACCGT
CGACTGCAGAATTCGAAGCTTGAGCTCGAGATCTGAGTCCGGACTTGTACAGCTCGTCCATGCCGAGAGT
GATCCCGGCGGCGGTCACGAACTCCAGCAGGACCATGTGATCGCGCTTCTCGTTGGGGTCTTTGCTCAGG
GCGGACTGGGTGCTCAGGTAGTGGTTGTCGGGCAGCAGCACGGGGCCGTCGCCGATGGGGGTGTTCTGCT
GGTAGTGGTCGGCGAGCTGCACGCTGCCGTCCTCGATGTTGTGGCGGATCTTGAAGTTCACCTTGATGCC
GTTCTTCTGCTTGTCGGCCATGATATAGACGTTGTGGCTGTTGTAGTTGTACTCCAGCTTGTGCCCCAGG
ATGTTGCCGTCCTCCTTGAAGTCGATGCCCTTCAGCTCGATGCGGTTCACCAGGGTGTCGCCCTCGAACT
TCACCTCGGCGCGGGTCTTGTAGTTGCCGTCGTCCTTGAAGAAGATGGTGCGCTCCTGGACGTAGCCTTC
GGGCATGGCGGACTTGAAGAAGTCGTGCTGCTTCATGTGGTCGGGGTAGCGGCTGAAGCACTGCACGCCG
TAGGTCAGGGTGGTCACGAGGGTGGGCCAGGGCACGGGCAGCTTGCCGGTGGTGCAGATGAACTTCAGGG
TCAGCTTGCCGTAGGTGGCATCGCCCTCGCCCTCGCCGGACACGCTGAACTTGTGGCCGTTTACGTCGCC
GTCCAGCTCGACCAGGATGGGCACCACCCCGGTGAACAGCTCCTCGCCCTTGCTCACCATGGTGGCGACC
GGTAGCGCTAGCGGATCTGACGGTTCACTAAACCAGCTCTGCTTATATAGACCTCCCACCGTACACGCCT
ACCGCCCATTTGCGTCAATGGGGCGGAGTTGTTACGACATTTTGGAAAGTCCCGTTGATTTTGGTGCCAA
AACAAACTCCCATTGACGTCAATGGGGTGGAGACTTGGAAATCCCCGTGAGTCAAACCGCTATCCACGCC
CATTGATGTACTGCCAAAACCGCATCACCATGGTAATAGCGATGACTAATACGTAGATGTACTGCCAAGT
AGGAAAGTCCCATAAGGTCATGTACTGGGCATAATGCCAGGCGGGCCATTTACCGTCATTGACGTCAATA
GGGGGCGTACTTGGCATATGATACACTTGATGTACTGCCAAGTGGGCAGTTTACCGTAAATACTCCACCC
ATTGACGTCAATGGAAAGTCCCTATTGGCGTTACTATGGGAACATACGTCATTATTGACGTCAATGGGCG
GGGGTCGTTGGGCGGTCAGCCAGGCGGGCCATTTACCGTAAGTTATGTAACGCGGAACTCCATATATGGG
CTATGAACTAATGACCCCGTAATTGATTACTATTAATAACTAATGCATGGCGGTAATACGGTTATCCACA
GAATCAGGGGATAACGCAGGAAAGAACATGTGAGCAAAAGGCCAGCAAAAGGCCAGGAACCGTAAAAAGG
CCGCGTTGCTGGCGTTTTTCCATAGGCTCCGCCCCCCTGACGAGCATCACAAAAATCGACGCTCAAGTCA
GAGGTGGCGAAACCCGACAGGACTATAAAGATACCAGGCGTTTCCCCCTGGAAGCTCCCTCGTGCGCTCT
CCTGTTCCGACCCTGCCGCTTACCGGATACCTGTCCGCCTTTCTCCCTTCGGGAAGCGTGGCGCTTTCTC
ATAGCTCACGCTGTAGGTATCTCAGTTCGGTGTAGGTCGTTCGCTCCAAGCTGGGCTGTGTGCACGAACC
CCCCGTTCAGCCCGACCGCTGCGCCTTATCCGGTAACTATCGTCTTGAGTCCAACCCGGTAAGACACGAC
TTATCGCCACTGGCAGCAGCCACTGGTAACAGGATTAGCAGAGCGAGGTATGTAGGCGGTGCTACAGAGT
TCTTGAAGTGGTGGCCTAACTACGGCTACACTAGAAGAACAGTATTTGGTATCTGCGCTCTGCTGAAGCC
AGTTACCTTCGGAAAAAGAGTTGGTAGCTCTTGATCCGGCAAACAAACCACCGCTGGTAGCGGTGGTTTT
TTTGTTTGCAAGCAGCAGATTACGCGCAGAAAAAAAGGATCTCAAGAAGATCCTTTGATCTTTTCTACGG
GGTCTGACGCTCAGTGGAACGAAAACTCACGTTAAGGGATTTTGGTCATGAGATTATCAAAAAGGATCTT
CACCTAGATCCTTTTAAATTAAAAATGAAGTTTTAAATCAATCTAAAGTATATATGAGTAACCTGAGGCT
ATGGCAGGGCCTGCCGCCCCGACGTTGGCTGCGAGCCCTGGGCCTTCACCCGAACTTGGGGGGTGGGGTG
GGGAAAAGGAAGAAACGCGGGCGTATTGGCCCCAATGGGGTCTCGGTGGGGTATCGACAGAGTGCCAGCC
CTGGGACCGAACCCCGCGTTTATGAACAAACGACCCAACACCGTGCGTTTTATTCTGTCTTTTTATTGCC
GTCATAGCGCGGGTTCCTTCCGGTATTGTCTCCTTCCGTGTTTCAGTTAGCCTCCCCCTAGGGTGGGCGA
AGAACTCCAGCATGAGATCCCCGCGCTGGAGGATCATCCAGCCGGCGTCCCGGAAAACGATTCCGAAGCC
CAACCTTTCATAGAAGGCGGCGGTGGAATCGAAATCTCGTGATGGCAGGTTGGGCGTCGCTTGGTCGGTC
ATTTCGAACCCCAGAGTCCCGCTCAGAAGAACTCGTCAAGAAGGCGATAGAAGGCGATGCGCTGCGAATC
GGGAGCGGCGATACCGTAAAGCACGAGGAAGCGGTCAGCCCATTCGCCGCCAAGCTCTTCAGCAATATCA
CGGGTAGCCAACGCTATGTCCTGATAGCGGTCCGCCACACCCAGCCGGCCACAGTCGATGAATCCAGAAA
AGCGGCCATTTTCCACCATGATATTCGGCAAGCAGGCATCGCCATGGGTCACGACGAGATCCTCGCCGTC
GGGCATGCTCGCCTTGAGCCTGGCGAACAGTTCGGCTGGCGCGAGCCCCTGATGCTCTTCGTCCAGATCA
TCCTGATCGACAAGACCGGCTTCCATCCGAGTACGTGCTCGCTCGATGCGATGTTTCGCTTGGTGGTCGA
ATGGGCAGGTAGCCGGATCAAGCGTATGCAGCCGCCGCATTGCATCAGCCATGATGGATACTTTCTCGGC
AGGAGCAAGGTGAGATGACAGGAGATCCTGCCCCGGCACTTCGCCCAATAGCAGCCAGTCCCTTCCCGCT
TCAGTGACAACGTCGAGCACAGCTGCGCAAGGAACGCCCGTCGTGGCCAGCCACGATAGCCGCGCTGCCT
CGTCTTGCAGTTCATTCAGGGCACCGGACAGGTCGGTCTTGACAAAAAGAACCGGGCGCCCCTGCGCTGA
CAGCCGGAACACGGCGGCATCAGAGCAGCCGATTGTCTGTTGTGCCCAGTCATAGCCGAATAGCCTCTCC
ACCCAAGCGGCCGGAGAACCTGCGTGCAATCCATCTTGTTCAATCATGCGAAACGATCCTCATCCTGTCT
CTTGATCGATCTTTGCAAAAGCCTAGGCCTCCAAAAAAGCCTCCTCACTACTTCTGGAATAGCTCAGAGG
CCGAGGC
