>Addgene plasmid #17578 | GFP-NPM WT | addgene partial sequence | sequence record 114723 | SV40pA-R 5'-GAAATTTGTGATGCTATTGC-3'
ATAACAGTTAACAACAACAATTGCATTCATTTTATGTTTCAGGTTCAGGGGGAGGTGTGGGAGGTTTTTT
AAAGCAAGTAAAACCTCTACAAATGTGGTATGGCTGATTATGATCAGTTATCTAGATCCGGTGGATCCTT
AAAGAGACTTCCTCCACTGCCAGAGATCTTGAATAGCCTCTTGGTCAGTCATCCGGAAGCAATTCTTCAC
ATAATTGATGAATTTGGCTTCCACTTTGGGAAGAGAACCACCTTTTTCTATACTTGCTTGCATTTTTGCT
TTAATGTCTTCTACAGAACTAGGTCCTTTTGGTGTTTTAGGAGTTTTTTCCTGTTTCTTGAAGGATTCTT
GTCCTTTTGATCTTGGTGTTGATGATGGTTTTGAGTCTTTTCCATTCTGATTTGACTTTTGTGCATTTTT
GGCTGGAGTATCTCGTATAGATTTCTTCACTGGCGCTTTTTCTTCAGCTTCCTCATCATCAAAATCATCA
TCATCATCATCTTCATCATCATCCTCTTCATCATCATCGTCATCATCTTCATCAGCAGCAAGTTTTACTT
TTTTCTGTGGAACCTTGCTACCACCTCCAGGGGCAGACCGCTTTCCAGATATACTTAAGAGTTTCACATC
CTCCTCCTCTTCATCTTCTGACTCTGCATCTTCCTCCACAGCTACTAAGTGCTGTCCACTAATATGCACT
GGCCCTGAACCACACTTCAACCTTAAGACCACTGGTGGTGTTATTTCAAAGCCCCCAAGGGAAACCGTTG
GCTGTACAGACATTTTCAAAGTTGCCAGTGTTACTTTAATTGGACTGCCTTCGTAATTCATTGCCTCTGC
TTCAACAATGTGCAACTCATCCTTTGCACCAGCCCCTAAACTGACCGTTCTTAAAGATAA
