>Addgene plasmid #17578 | GFP-NPM WT | addgene partial sequence | sequence record 114725 | CMV-F 5'-CGCAAATGGGCGGTAGGCGTG-3'
CTGGTTTAGTGAACCGTCAGATCCGCTAGCGCTACCGGTCGCCACCATGGTGAGCAAGGGCGAGGAGCTG
TTCACCGGGGTGGTGCCCATCCTGGTCGAGCTGGACGGCGACGTAAACGGCCACAAGTTCAGCGTGTCCG
GCGAGGGCGAGGGCGATGCCACCTACGGCAAGCTGACCCTGAAGTTCATCTGCACCACCGGCAAGCTGCC
CGTGCCCTGGCCCACCCTCGTGACCACCCTGACCTACGGCGTGCAGTGCTTCAGCCGCTACCCCGACCAC
ATGAAGCAGCACGACTTCTTCAAGTCCGCCATGCCCGAAGGCTACGTCCAGGAGCGCACCATCTTCTTCA
AGGACGACGGCAACTACAAGACCCGCGCCGAGGTGAAGTTCGAGGGCGACACCCTGGTGAACCGCATCGA
GCTGAAGGGCATCGACTTCAAGGAGGACGGCAACATCCTGGGGCACAAGCTGGAGTACAACTACAACAGC
CACAACGTCTATATCATGGCCGACAAGCAGAAGAACGGCATCAAGGTGAACTTCAAGATCCGCCACAACA
TCGAGGACGGCAGCGTGCAGCTCGCCGACCACTACCAGCAGAACACCCCCATCGGCGACGGCCCCGTGCT
GCTGCCCGACAACCACTACCTGAGCACCCAGTCCGCCCTGAGCAAAGACCCCAACGAGAAGCGCGATCAC
ATGGTCCTGCTGGAGTTCGTGACCGCCGCCGGGATCACTCTCGGCATGGACGAGCTGTACAAGTCCGGAC
TCAGATCTCGAGCTCAAGCTTCGAATTCTGCAGTCGACGGTACCGCGGGCCCGGGATCCGCCGCCACCAT
GGACTACAAGGATGACGACGACAAGCATATGGAAGATTCGATGGACATGGACATGAGCCCCCTGAGGCCC
CAG
